>Addgene plasmid #192955 | pKTop::tse5-CT (1169-1281) | addgene full sequence | sequence record 380606 | Addgene NGS Result
GCTAGCGCCCAATACGCAAACCGCCTCTCCCCGCGCGTTGGCCGATTCATTAATGCAGCTGGCACGACAG
GTTTCCCGACTGGAAAGCGGGCAGTGAGCGCAACGCAATTAATGTGAGTTAGCTCACTCATTAGGCACCC
CAGGCTTTACACTTTATGCTTCCGGCTCGTATGTTGTGTGGAATTGTGAGCGGATAACAATTTCACACAG
GAAACAGCTATGACCATGATTACGCCAAGCTATGATCATTCCGCTGGTTGTGATCGGTGCGTTTGCGGCG
CGTGCGGCGATTGGTGCGGCGCTGGGTGCGGGCATTGAGCTGGGTATGCAGACCGGCAAACAAGTGCTGG
GTCAGATGAAGGATAACTGGGACAGCGATCGTGACCTGACCGATATCAAGTGGAAATGCATCGACATTAA
CTGGAAACATGTTGGTGCGAGCGCGGCGATTGGTACCGTTGCGCCGGGCATGCTGAGCACCGGTAAAACC
GTGGTTCAGAGCGCGAAGGCGATTCGTACCCTGAGCGGTCAGGCGGCGAACACCGCGAACCGTGCGGCGA
AACTGGCGGCGCGTAAGGCGGCGGGGAGCTCGGCCCGGACACCAGAAATGCCTGTTCTGGAAAACCGGGC
TGCTCAGGGCGATATTACTGCACCCGGCGGTGCTCGCCGTTTAACGGGTGATCAGACTGCCGCTCTGCGT
GATTCTCTTAGCGATAAACCTGCAAAAAATATTATTTTGCTGATTGGCGATGGGATGGGGGACTCGGAAA
TTACTGCCGCACGTAATTATGCCGAAGGTGCGGGCGGCTTTTTTAAAGGTATAGATGCCTTACCGCTTAC
CGGGCAATACACTCACTATGCGCTGAATAAAAAAACCGGCAAACCGGACTACGTCACCGACTCGGCTGCA
TCAGCAACCGCCTGGTCAACCGGTGTCAAAACCTATAACGGCGCGCTGGGCGTCGATATTCACGAAAAAG
ATCACCCAACGATTCTGGAAATGGCAAAAGCCGCAGGTCTGGCGACCGGTAACGTTTCTACCGCAGAGTT
GCAGGATGCCACGCCCGCTGCGCTGGTGGCACATGTGACCTCGCGCAAATGCTACGGTCCGAGCGCGACC
AGTGAAAAATGTCCGGGTAACGCTCTGGAAAAAGGCGGAAAAGGATCGATTACCGAACAGCTGCTTAACG
CTCGTGCCGACGTTACGCTTGGCGGCGGCGCAAAAACCTTTGCTGAAACGGCAACCGCTGGTGAATGGCA
GGGAAAAACGCTGCGTGAACAGGCACAGGCGCGTGGTTATCAGTTGGTGAGCGATGCTGCCTCACTGAAT
TCGGTGACGGAAGCGAATCAGCAAAAACCCCTGCTTGGCCTGTTTGCTGACGGCAATATGCCAGTGCGCT
GGCTAGGACCGAAAGCAACGTACCATGGCAATATCGATAAGCCCGCAGTCACCTGTACGCCAAATCCGCA
ACGTAATGACAGTGTACCAACCCTGGCGCAGATGACCGACAAAGCCATTGAATTGTTGAGTAAAAATGAG
AAAGGCTTTTTCCTGCAAGTTGAAGGTGCGTCAATCGATAAACAGGATCATGCTGCGAATCCTTGTGGGC
AAATTGGCGAGACGGTCGATCTCGATGAAGCCGTACAACGGGCGCTGGAATTCGCTAAAAAGGAGGGTAA
CACGCTGGTCATAGTCACCGCTGATCACGCCCACGCCAGCCAGATTGTTGCGCCGGATACCAAAGCTCCG
GGCCTCACCCAGGCGCTAAATACCAAAGATGGCGCAGTGATGGTGATGAGTTACGGGAACTCCGAAGAGG
ATTCACAAGAACATACCGGCAGTCAGTTGCGTATTGCGGCGTATGGCCCGCATGCCGCCAATGTTGTTGG
ACTGACCGACCAGACCGATCTCTTCTACACCATGAAAGCCGCTCTGGGGCTGAAAACGGATTCACTGGCC
GTCGTTTTACAACGTCGTGACTGGGAAAACCCTGGCGTTACCCAACTTAATCGCCTTGCAGCACATCCCC
CTTTCGCCAGCTGGCGTAATAGCGAAGAGGCCCGCACCGATCGCCCTTCCCAACAGTTGCGCAGCCTGAA
TGGCGAATGGCGCTAAGTGCACTCTCAGTACAATCTGCTCTGATGCCGCATAGTTAAGCCAGCCCCGACA
CCCGCCAACACCCGCTGACGCGCCCTGACGGGCTTGTCTGCTCCCGGCATCCGCTTACAGACAAGCTGTG
ACCGTCTCCGGGAGCTGCATGTGTCAGAGGTTTTCACCGTCATCACCGAAACGCGCGAGACGAAAGGGCC
GCCCTTCCCAACAGTTGCGCAGCCTGAATGGCGAATGGCGCTGATGTCCGGCGGTGCTTTTGCCGTTACG
CACCACCCCGTCAGTAGCTGAACAGGAGGGACAGGGGGTGGGCGAAGAACTCCAGCATGAGATCCCCGCG
CTGGAGGATCATCCAGCCGGCGTCCCGGAAAACGATTCCGAAGCCCAACCTTTCATAGAAGGCGGCGGTG
GAATCGAAATCTCGTGATGGCAGGTTGGGCGTCGCTTGGTCGGTCATTTCGAACCCCAGAGTCCCGCTCA
GAAGAACTCGTCAAGAAGGCGATAGAAGGCGATGCGCTGCGAATCGGGAGCGGCGATACCGTAAAGCACG
AGGAAGCGGTCAGCCCATTCGCCGCCAAGCTCTTCAGCAATATCACGGGTAGCCAACGCTATGTCCTGAT
AGCGGTCCGCCACACCCAGCCGGCCACAGTCGATGAATCCAGAAAAGCGGCCATTTTCCACCATGATATT
CGGCAAGCAGGCATCGCCATGGGTCACGACGAGATCCTCGCCGTCGGGCATCCGCGCCTTGAGCCTGGCG
AACAGTTCGGCTGGCGCGAGCCCCTGATGCTCTTCGTCCAGATCATCCTGATCGACAAGACCGGCTTCCA
TCCGAGTACGTGCTCGCTCGATGCGATGTTTCGCTTGGTGGTCGAATGGGCAGGTAGCCGGATCAAGCGT
ATGCAGCCGCCGCATTGCATCAGCCATGATGGATACTTTCTCGGCAGGAGCAAGGTGAGATGACAGGAGA
TCCTGCCCCGGCACTTCGCCCAATAGCAGCCAGTCCCTTCCCGCTTCAGTGACAACGTCGAGCACAGCTG
CGCAAGGAACGCCCGTCGTGGCCAGCCACGATAGCCGCGCTGCCTCGTCTTGGAGTTCATTCAGGGCACC
GGACAGGTCGGTCTTGACAAAAAGAACCGGGCGCCCCTGCGCTGACAGCCGGAACACGGCGGCATCAGAG
CAGCCGATTGTCTGTTGTGCCCAGTCATAGCCGAATAGCCTCTCCACCCAAGCGGCCGGAGAACCTGCGT
GCAATCCATCTTGTTCAATCATGCGAAACGATCCTCATCCTGTCTCTTGATCAGATCTTGATCCCCTGCG
CCATCAGATCCTTGGCGGCAAGAAAGCCATCCAGTTTACTTTGCAGGGCTTCCCAACCTTACCAGAGGGC
GCCCCAGCTGGCAATTCCGGTTCGCTTGCTGTCCATAAAACCGCCCAGTCTAGCTATCGCCATGTAAGCC
CACTGCAAGCTACCTGCTTTCTCTTTGCGCTTGCGTTTTCCCTTGTCCAGATAGCCCAGTAGCTGACATT
CATCCGGGGTCAGCACCGTTTCTGCGGACTGGCTTTCTACGTGTTCCGCTTCCTTTAGCAGCCCTTGCGC
CCTGAGTGCTTGCGGCAGCGTGAAGCTGTGCCTAGAAATATTTTATCTGATTAATAAGATGATCTTCTTG
AGATCGTTTTGGTCTGCGCGTAATCTCTTGCTCTGAAAACGAAAAAACCGCCTTGCAGGGCGGTTTTTCG
AAGGTTCTCTGAGCTACCAACTCTTTGAACCGAGGTAACTGGCTTGGAGGAGCGCAGTCACCAAAACTTG
TCCTTTCAGTTTAGCCTTAACCGGCGCATGACTTCAAGACTAACTCCTCTAAATCAATTACCAGTGGCTG
CTGCCAGTGGTGCTTTTGCATGTCTTTCCGGGTTGGACTCAAGACGATAGTTACCGGATAAGGCGCAGCG
GTCGGACTGAACGGGGGGTTCGTGCATACAGTCCAGCTTGGAGCGAACTGCCTACCCGGAACTGAGTGTC
AGGCGTGGAATGAGACAAACGCGGCCATAACAGCGGAATGACACCGGTAAACCGAAAGGCAGGAACAGGA
GAGCGCACGAGGGAGCCGCCAGGGGGAAACGCCTGGTATCTTTATAGTCCTGTCGGGTTTCGCCACCACT
GATTTGAGCGTCAGATTTCGTGATGCTTGTCAGGGGGGCGGAGCCTATGGAAAAACGGCTTTGCCGCGGC
CCTCTCACTTCCCTGTTAAGTATCTTCCTGGCATCTTCCAGGAAATCTCCGCCCCGTTCGTAAGCCATTT
CCGCTCGCCGCAGTCGAACGACCGAGCGTAGCGAGTCAGTGAGCGAGGAAGCGGAATATATCCTGTATCA
CATATTCTGCTGACGCACCGGTGCAGCCTTTTTTCTCCTGCCACATGAAGCACTTCACTGACACCCTCAT
CAGTGCCAACATAGTAAGCCAGTATATACACTCC
Features (pLannotate 1.2.2; 16 found; start..end, strand, type, name):
      5..97      +  CDS            lacI (fragment): lac repressor; lacI; The lac repressor binds to the lac operator to inhibit transcription in E. coli. This inhibition can be relieved by adding lactose or isopropyl-β-D-thiogalactopyranoside (IPTG).
    110..131     +  protein_bind   CAP binding site: CAP binding activates transcription in the presence of cAMP. E. coli catabolite activator protein
    146..176     +  promoter       lac promoter: promoter for the E. coli lac operon
    184..200     +  protein_bind   lac operator: The lac repressor binds to the lac operator to inhibit transcription in E. coli. This inhibition can be relieved by adding lactose or isopropyl-β-D-thiogalactopyranoside (IPTG). lac repressor encoded by lacI
    242..583     +  CDS            tse5 (fragment): TSE5_PSEAE - Protein predicted: Swiss-Prot protein existence level 4. Toxin secreted by the H1 type VI (H1-T6SS) secretion system that acts on bacterial target cells. The producing bacterium is protected by a cognate immunity protein. From Pseudomonas aeruginosa (strain ATCC 15692 / DSM 22644 / CIP 104116 / JCM 14847 / LMG 12228 / 1C / PRS 101 / PAO1).
    593..1945    +  CDS            phoA: PPB_ECOLI - Experimental evidence at protein level: Swiss-Prot protein existence level 1. From Escherichia coli (strain K12).
   1946..2107    +  CDS            lacZα (fragment): LacZα fragment of β-galactosidase; lacZ fragment
   2117..2162    -  misc_feature   bom (fragment): basis of mobility region from pBR322
   2264..2299    -  CDS            rop (fragment): Rop protein, which maintains plasmids at low copy number; rop
   2310..2345    +  CDS            lacZα (fragment): LacZα fragment of β-galactosidase; lacZ fragment
   2348..2414    -  mobile_element IS1 (fragment): prokaryotic transposable element IS1
   2415..2567    -  CDS            ble (fragment): BLE_KLEPN - Experimental evidence at protein level: Swiss-Prot protein existence level 1. Binding protein with a strong affinity to the bleomycin family of antibiotics. Binds to CL990; an antimitotic-antibiotic compound. From Klebsiella pneumoniae.
   2591..3382    -  CDS            neo: KKA2_KLEPN - Also known as kan, nptII. Experimental evidence at protein level: Swiss-Prot protein existence level 1. Resistance to kanamycin, neomycin, paromomycin, ribostamycin, butirosin and gentamicin B. From Klebsiella pneumoniae.
   3414..3743    -  CDS            tnpA (fragment): TN5P_ECOLX - Also known as tnp. Experimental evidence at protein level: Swiss-Prot protein existence level 1. Mediates transposition of transposon Tn5 by a 'cut and paste' mechanism. First, the monomeric transposase binds the 19 bp inverted DNA repeats flanking the transposon. Then, dimerization of the DNA- bound transposase creates a synaptic DNA complex. After nicking of the first DNA strand, excision of the transposon proceeds through a series of intermediates. The transposase then mediates the insertion of the transposon at a new site by strand transfer. The activity of the wild- type tran
   3778..4323    +  rep_origin     p15A ori: Plasmids containing the medium-copy-number p15A origin of replication can be propagated in E. coli cells that contain a second plasmid with the ColE1 origin.
   4411..4466    +  rep_origin     RSF ori (fragment): Plasmids containing the RSF 1030 origin of replication can be propagated in E. coli cells that contain additional plasmids with compatible origins.
