[The description below was written by a language model from this plasmid's Addgene catalogue record and pLannotate feature annotations shown in this document.]
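Description:
pKTop::tse5-CT (1169-1281) is a 4,584 nt bacterial expression plasmid built on the pKTop backbone, a vector designed for mapping membrane protein topology in E. coli. It is selected with kanamycin through a Tn5-derived neo (nptII) gene, which is flanked by leftover fragments of ble and the Tn5 transposase. The annotated replication origin is p15A, which is usually described as medium copy, whereas the catalogue lists the plasmid as high copy. A short RSF ori fragment and small remnants of bom, rop and IS1 appear to be backbone scars rather than functional elements.

The payload is a single fusion open reading frame driven by the lac promoter, with its CAP binding site and lac operator upstream, so expression follows normal lac regulation. Only a fragment of lacI is present, so repressor would have to be supplied by the host. The insert encodes residues 1169-1281 of the C-terminal region of Tse5, a Pseudomonas aeruginosa toxin delivered by the H1 type VI secretion system. It is joined in frame to the dual reporter of pKTop: E. coli alkaline phosphatase (PhoA residues 22-472, lacking its own signal sequence) followed by the LacZα peptide (residues 4-60). According to the catalogue, a PelB signal peptide is fused at the N-terminus to direct the protein to the Sec export pathway, although the feature table does not annotate it separately.

PhoA is active only in the periplasm, while LacZα complements β-galactosidase only in the cytoplasm. The balance of the two activities therefore reports which side of the inner membrane the reporter end of the Tse5 fragment occupies. The stated purpose is to study membrane insertion of Tse5-CT, in the context of work on pore formation by this effector.
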