Addgene plasmid #192955: pKTop::tse5-CT (1169-1281)
Purpose: For membrane insertion study; Expresses tse5-CT (1169-1281) /PhoA (22-472)/LacZ (4-60)fusion with PelB signalpeptide fused at the N-terminus
Depositing lab: David Albesa-Jové. Depositing organization: Instituto Biofisika Institutua (UPV/EHU, CSIC). Publication: The P. aeruginosa effector Tse5 forms membrane pores disrupting the membrane potential of intoxicated bacteria. Gonzalez-Magana A, Altuna J, Queralt-Martin M, Largo E, Velazquez C, Montanchez I, Bernal P, Alcaraz A, Albesa-Jove D. Commun Biol. 2022 Nov 5;5(1):1189. doi: 10.1038/s42003-022-04140-y. PubMed 36335275.
Backbone
  Vector backbone: pKTop
  Backbone manufacturer: Ladant Lab (https://research.pasteur.fr/en/team/biochemistry-of-macromolecular-interactions/)
  Vector type: Bacterial Expression
Growth in bacteria
  Bacterial resistance: Kanamycin, 50 μg/mL
  Growth temperature: 37°C
  Growth strain: DH5alpha
  Copy number: High Copy
Gene/Insert
  Gene/Insert name: tse5-CT (1169-1281)
  Species: Pseudomonas aeruginosa
  Mutation: encodes for tse5 (1169-1281)
  Cloning method: Unknown
Terms and licenses: Academic/Nonprofit Terms; Industry Terms: Not Available to Industry
Depositor comments: Please visit https://doi.org/10.21203/rs.3.rs-967174/v1 for preprint.
How to cite: pKTop::tse5-CT (1169-1281) was a gift from David Albesa-Jové (Addgene plasmid # 192955 ; http://n2t.net/addgene:192955 ; RRID:Addgene_192955)
